>Addgene plasmid #169127 | pAAV-DIO-EF1α-mKate2-biPAC | addgene full sequence | sequence record 333368 | Addgene NGS Result
CGCCCGGGCGGCCTCAGTGAGCGAGCGAGCGCGCAGCTGCCTGCAGGACATGTGAGCAAAAGGCCAGCAA
AAGGCCAGGAACCGTAAAAAGGCCGCGTTGCTGGCGTTTTTCCATAGGCTCCGCCCCCCTGACGAGCATC
ACAAAAATCGACGCTCAAGTCAGAGGTGGCGAAACCCGACAGGACTATAAAGATACCAGGCGTTTCCCCC
TGGAAGCTCCCTCGTGCGCTCTCCTGTTCCGACCCTGCCGCTTACCGGATACCTGTCCGCCTTTCTCCCT
TCGGGAAGCGTGGCGCTTTCTCATAGCTCACGCTGTAGGTATCTCAGTTCGGTGTAGGTCGTTCGCTCCA
AGCTGGGCTGTGTGCACGAACCCCCCGTTCAGCCCGACCGCTGCGCCTTATCCGGTAACTATCGTCTTGA
GTCCAACCCGGTAAGACACGACTTATCGCCACTGGCAGCAGCCACTGGTAACAGGATTAGCAGAGCGAGG
TATGTAGGCGGTGCTACAGAGTTCTTGAAGTGGTGGCCTAACTACGGCTACACTAGAAGAACAGTATTTG
GTATCTGCGCTCTGCTGAAGCCAGTTACCTTCGGAAAAAGAGTTGGTAGCTCTTGATCCGGCAAACAAAC
CACCGCTGGTAGCGGTGGTTTTTTTGTTTGCAAGCAGCAGATTACGCGCAGAAAAAAAGGATCTCAAGAA
GATCCTTTGATCTTTTCTACGGGGTCTGACGCTCAGTGGAACGAAAACTCACGTTAAGGGATTTTGGTCA
TGAGATTATCAAAAAGGATCTTCACCTAGATCCTTTTAAATTAAAAATGAAGTTTTAAATCAATCTAAAG
TATATATGAGTAAACTTGGTCTGACAGTTACCAATGCTTAATCAGTGAGGCACCTATCTCAGCGATCTGT
CTATTTCGTTCATCCATAGTTGCCTGACTCCCCGTCGTGTAGATAACTACGATACGGGAGGGCTTACCAT
CTGGCCCCAGTGCTGCAATGATACCGCGAGACCCACGCTCACCGGCTCCAGATTTATCAGCAATAAACCA
GCCAGCCGGAAGGGCCGAGCGCAGAAGTGGTCCTGCAACTTTATCCGCCTCCATCCAGTCTATTAATTGT
TGCCGGGAAGCTAGAGTAAGTAGTTCGCCAGTTAATAGTTTGCGCAACGTTGTTGCCATTGCTACAGGCA
TCGTGGTGTCACGCTCGTCGTTTGGTATGGCTTCATTCAGCTCCGGTTCCCAACGATCAAGGCGAGTTAC
ATGATCCCCCATGTTGTGCAAAAAAGCGGTTAGCTCCTTCGGTCCTCCGATCGTTGTCAGAAGTAAGTTG
GCCGCAGTGTTATCACTCATGGTTATGGCAGCACTGCATAATTCTCTTACTGTCATGCCATCCGTAAGAT
GCTTTTCTGTGACTGGTGAGTACTCAACCAAGTCATTCTGAGAATAGTGTATGCGGCGACCGAGTTGCTC
TTGCCCGGCGTCAATACGGGATAATACCGCGCCACATAGCAGAACTTTAAAAGTGCTCATCATTGGAAAA
CGTTCTTCGGGGCGAAAACTCTCAAGGATCTTACCGCTGTTGAGATCCAGTTCGATGTAACCCACTCGTG
CACCCAACTGATCTTCAGCATCTTTTACTTTCACCAGCGTTTCTGGGTGAGCAAAAACAGGAAGGCAAAA
TGCCGCAAAAAAGGGAATAAGGGCGACACGGAAATGTTGAATACTCATACTCTTCCTTTTTCAATATTAT
TGAAGCATTTATCAGGGTTATTGTCTCATGAGCGGATACATATTTGAATGTATTTAGAAAAATAAACAAA
TAGGGGTTCCGCGCACATTTCCCCGAAAAGTGCCACCTGACGTCTAAGAAACCATTATTATCATGACATT
AACCTATAAAAATAGGCGTATCACGAGGCCCTTTCGTCTCGCGCGTTTCGGTGATGACGGTGAAAACCTC
TGACACATGCAGCTCCCGGAGACGGTCACAGCTTGTCTGTAAGCGGATGCCGGGAGCAGACAAGCCCGTC
AGGGCGCGTCAGCGGGTGTTGGCGGGTGTCGGGGCTGGCTTAACTATGCGGCATCAGAGCAGATTGTACT
GAGAGTGCACCATAAAATTGTAAACGTTAATATTTTGTTAAAATTCGCGTTAAATTTTTGTTAAATCAGC
TCATTTTTTAACCAATAGACCGAAATCGGCAAAATCCCTTATAAATCAAAAGAATAGCCCGAGATAGAGT
[37 nt withheld, positions 2241-2277]
AAAGAACGTGGACTCCAACGTCAAAGG
[141 nt withheld, positions 2305-2445]
G
[46 nt withheld, positions 2447-2492]
A
[95 nt withheld, positions 2494-2588]
TATGCGGTGTGAAATACCGCACAGATGCGTAAGGAGAAAATACCGCATCAGGCGCCCCTGCAGGCAGCTG
CGCGCTCGCTCGCTCACTGAGGCCGCCCGGGCAAAGCCCGGGCGTCGGGCGACCTTTGGTCGCCCGGCCT
CAGTGAGCGAGCGAGCGCGCAGAGAGGGAGTGGCCAACTCCATCACTAGGGGTTCCTGCGGCCGCTCGGT
CCGCACGTGAGATCTCATGCCTGCTATTGTCTTCCCAATCCTCCCCCTTGCTGTCCTGCCCCACCCCACC
CCCCAGAATAGAATGACACCTACTCAGACAATGCGATGCAATTTCCTCATTTTATTAGGAAAGGACAGTG
GGAGTGGCACCTTCCAGGGTCAAGGAAGGCACGGGGGAGGGGCAAACAACAGATGGCTGGCAACTAGAAG
GCACAGTCGAAGATCTCTCGAGCAGCGCTCGGTATCGATGCGGGGAGGCGGCCCAAAGGGAGATCCGACT
CGTCTGAGGGCGAAGGCGAAGACGCGGAAGAGGCCGCAGAGCCGGCAGCAGGCCGCGGGAAGGAAGGTCC
GCTGGATTGAGGGCCGAAGGGACGTAGCAGAAGGACGTCCCGCGCAGAATCCAGGTGGCAACATAGGCGA
GCAGCCAAGGAAAGGACGATGATTTCCCCGACAACACCACGGAATTGTCAGTGCCCAACAGCCGAGCCCC
TGTCCAGCAGCGGGCAAGGCAGGCGGCGATGAGTTCCGCCGTGGCAATAGGGAGGGGGAAAGCGAAAGTC
CCGGAAAGGAGCTGACAGGTGGTGGCAATGCCCCAACCAGTGGGGGTTGCGTCAGCAAACACAGTGCACA
CCACGCCACGTTGCCTGACAACGGGCCACAACTCCTCATAAAGAGACAGCAACCAGGATTTATACAAGGA
GGAGAAAATGAAAGCCATACGGGAAGCAATAGCATGATACAAAGGCATTAAAGCAGCGTATCCACATAGC
GTAAAAGGAGCAACATAGTTAAGAATACCAGTCAATCTTTCACAAATTTTGTAATCCAGAGGTTGATTAT
CGATAAGCTTGATATCGAATTCATAACTTCGTATAGCATACATTATACGAAGTTATTCTTTGCACCATTC
TAAAGAATAACAGTGATAATTTCTGGGTTAAGGCAAATAACTTCGTATAGGATACTTTATACGAAGTTAT
GCTAGCCGGATCCGCCACCATGGTGAGCGAGCTGATTAAGGAGAACATGCACATGAAGCTGTACATGGAG
GGCACCGTGAACAACCACCACTTCAAGTGCACATCCGAGGGCGAAGGCAAGCCCTACGAGGGCACCCAGA
CCATGAGAATCAAGGCGGTCGAGGGCGGCCCTCTCCCCTTCGCCTTCGACATCCTGGCTACCAGCTTCAT
GTACGGCAGCAAAACCTTCATCAACCACACCCAGGGCATCCCCGACTTCTTTAAGCAGTCCTTCCCCGAG
GGCTTCACATGGGAGAGAGTCACCACATACGAAGACGGGGGCGTGCTGACCGCTACCCAGGACACCAGCC
TCCAGGACGGCTGCCTCATCTACAACGTCAAGATCAGAGGGGTGAACTTCCCATCCAACGGCCCTGTGAT
GCAGAAGAAAACACTCGGCTGGGAGGCCTCCACCGAGACCCTGTACCCCGCTGACGGCGGCCTGGAAGGC
AGAGCCGACATGGCCCTGAAGCTCGTGGGCGGGGGCCACCTGATCTGCAACTTGAAGACCACATACAGAT
CCAAGAAACCCGCTAAGAACCTCAAGATGCCCGGCGTCTACTATGTGGACAGAAGACTGGAAAGAATCAA
GGAGGCCGACAAAGAGACCTACGTCGAGCAGCACGAGGTGGCTGTGGCCAGATACTGCGACCTCCCTAGC
AAACTGGGGCACAGATCTGGACTCAGAAGTGGAAGCGGTCTCGAGGCAGCTGCGAAGAAGCGGATAACAT
ATATTTCCTGGGCCAATGACCTCAGTCCCAAGCAGATCCAACAAATTCGAGAGGTCTCTGTAAAGAACAA
CTCCTACAATGGTATCACAGGAGTCCTGCTTTGTCTCAAGGGCCTGTTCTTCCAAATCTTGGAAGGAGAC
GGCGAGCGAGTAGATAAGCTCTACGAAAAGATACTGGTTGATGAAAGGCATCGCGATATACTGTGCCTGA
AAACTGAGCTGGACGTAACGGAAAAAATGTTCCCAGACTGGGGAATGAAGACGATAAACCTGGACGAACA
GGAGGGGATAATTCTTGAACCTATCAAAAGCCTCCTCTTTACCATCGCTGAATCACACAGAATTCTGGAG
AAATACACCCAACCGTCTGTGATCAACATAATAACGCAAGGCATTGATCCGTTGACGGTAGCTCCCCACA
TAGTGGAAAAGATTATTTTCTTTAGCGACATTGTATCCTTTTCCACATTTAGTGAGAAGTTGCCGGTCGA
TAAGGTGGTAAACTTGGTCAACCATTATCTGACAATTTGCACGGAGATAATCAGCGCACATGGTGGAGAG
GTAATTAAGTTCATAGGCGATTGTGTAATGGCTGGATTCTCTACGAACCAAGCAGATGCGGCCATTAGTA
CAGGTCTTGAGATATTGGCTGAATTGAAAAGCCTTCGCGAGCTGACAGAAGTAAATGACCCTCTTCATTT
CCTGTACACGGGCATCGGACTCAGCTGTGGTAATGTCATTGAAGGTAACATTGGATCACCAGTCAAAATG
GATTACACCCTGCTTGGAGACGCTGTCAACGTGGCCTCACGCCTGGAAGCTCTCAGTCGGCATTTGCCCT
ATTCAATGATTCTTAGCACCGAAGTAAAAAACTACTGTTGTACCCCTTGGTCTTTCATTAACCTCGGGAG
ACACCAGATGAAGGGAAAGCAGACCCTGGTGGAGATTTTTGCGATCAACGACTCCATTGTCCGCAAATCC
TCAGACGCGAGCCAAATTGCCAATTTCATCGCGCAGGCTCTCGATATGATCGCATTTAAACCACAAATAA
AGTAGACTAGTTAGCTAGGGCGCGCCATAACTTCGTATAATGTATGCTATACGAAGTTATTAAGAGGTTT
CATATTGCTAATAGCAGCTACAATCCAGCTACCATTCTGCATAACTTCGTATAAAGTATCCTATACGAAG
TTATTCCGGAAGATCCGGTACCTCACGACACCTGAAATGGAAGAAAAAAACTTTGAACCACTGTCTGAGG
CTTGAGAATGAACCAAGATCCAAACTCAAAAAGGGCAAATTCCAAGGAGAATTACATCAAGTGCCAAGCT
GGCCTAACTTCAGTCTCCACCCACTCAGTGTGGGGAAACTCCATCGCATAAAACCCCTCCCCCCAACCTA
AAGACGACGTACTCCAAAAGCTCGAGAACTAATCGAGGTGCCTGGACGGCGCCCGGTACTCCGTGGAGTC
ACATGAAGCGACGGCTGAGGACGGAAAGGCCCTTTTCCTTTGTGTGGGTGACTCACCCGCCCGCTCTCCC
GAGCGCCGCGTCCTCCATTTTGAGCTCCCTGCAGCAGGGCCGGGAAGCGGCCATCTTTCCGCTCACGCAA
CTGGTGCCGACCGGGCCAGCCTTGCCGCCCAGGGCGGGGCGATACACGGCGGCGCGAGGCCAGGCACCAG
AGCAGGCCGGCCAGCTTGAGACTACCCCCGTCCGATTCTCGGTGGCCGCGCTCGCAGGCCCCGCCTCGCC
GAACATGTGCGCTGGGACGCACGGGCCCCGTCGCCGCCCGCGGCCCCAAAAACCGAAATACCAGTGTGCA
GATCTTGGCCCGCATTTACAAGACTATCTTGCCAGAAAAAAAGCGTCGCAGCAGGTCATCAAAAATTTTA
AATGGCTAGAGACTTATCGAAAGCAGCGAGACAGGCGCGAAGGTGCCACCAGATTCGCACGCGGCGGCCC
CAGCGCCCAGGCCAGGCCTCAACTCAAGCACGAGGCGAAGGGGCTCCTTAAGCGCAAGGCCTCGAACTCT
CCCACCCACTTCCAACCCGAAGCTCGGGATCAAGAATCACGTACTGCAGCCAGGTGGAAGTAATTCAAGG
CACGCAAGGGCCATAACCCGTAAAGAGGCCAGGCCCGCGGGAACCACACACGGCACTTACCTGTGTTCTG
GCGGCAAACCCGTTGCGAAAAAGAACGTTCACGGCGACTACTGCACTTATATACGGTTCTCCCCCACCCT
CGGGAAAAAGGCGGAGCCAGTACACGACATCACTTTCCCAGTTTACCCCGCGCCACCTTCTCTAGGCACC
GGTTCAATTGCCGACCCCTCCCCCCAACTTCTCGGGGACTGTGGGCGATGTGCGCTCTGCCCACTGACGG
GCACCGGAGCCAATTCCCACTCCTTTCAAGACCTAGAAGGTCCATTAGCTGCAAAGATTCCTCTCTGTTT
AAAACTTTATCCATCTTTGCAAAGCTTACGCGTGCGGCCGCAGGAACCCCTAGTGATGGAGTTGGCCACT
CCCTCTCTGCGCGCTCGCTCGCTCACTGAGGCCGGGCGACCAAAGGTCGCCCGA
Features (pLannotate 1.2.2; 22 found; start..end, strand, type, name):
      2..47      +  repeat_region  AAV2 ITR (fragment): inverted terminal repeat of adeno-associated virus serotype 2 inverted
    109..697     -  rep_origin     ori: high-copy-number ColE1/pMB1/pBR322/pUC origin of replication
    868..1728    -  CDS            AmpR: β-lactamase; bla; confers resistance to ampicillin, carbenicillin, and related antibiotics
   1729..1833    -  promoter       AmpR promoter: bla
   1928..1963    +  CDS            rop (fragment): Rop protein, which maintains plasmids at low copy number; rop
   2065..2114    +  misc_feature   bom (fragment): basis of mobility region from pBR322
   2115..2570    -  rep_origin     f1 ori (sequence partly withheld): f1 bacteriophage origin of replication; arrow indicates direction of (+) strand synthesis
   2589..2640    +  misc_feature   bom (fragment): basis of mobility region from pBR322
   2645..2785    -  repeat_region  AAV2 ITR: inverted terminal repeat of adeno-associated virus serotype 2 inverted
   2903..3014    -  polyA_signal   bGH poly(A) signal: bovine growth hormone polyadenylation signal
   3048..3636    -  misc_feature   WPRE: woodchuck hepatitis virus posttranscriptional regulatory element
   3636..3660    -  misc_feature   MCS (fragment): pBluescript multiple cloning site
   3661..3694    +  protein_bind   loxP: Cre-mediated recombination occurs in the 8-bp core sequence (GCATACAT). Cre recombinase
   3695..3744    +  intron         β-globin intron (fragment): internally truncated intron from human β-globin
   3745..3778    +  protein_bind   lox2272: Cre-mediated recombination occurs in the 8-bp core sequence (GGATACTT). lox2272 sites are compatible with each other, but incompatible with loxP or loxN sites (Lee and Saito, 1988). Cre recombinase
   3798..4493    +  CDS            mKate2: mKate2 is a basic (constitutively fluorescent) red fluorescent protein published in 2009, derived from Entacmaea quadricolor. It is reported to be a rapidly-maturing monomer with moderate acid sensitivity.
   5625..5658    -  protein_bind   loxP: Cre-mediated recombination occurs in the 8-bp core sequence (GCATACAT). Cre recombinase
   5659..5708    +  intron         β-globin intron (fragment): internally truncated intron from human β-globin
   5709..5742    -  protein_bind   lox2272: Cre-mediated recombination occurs in the 8-bp core sequence (GGATACTT). lox2272 sites are compatible with each other, but incompatible with loxP or loxN sites (Lee and Saito, 1988). Cre recombinase
   5761..6939    -  promoter       EF-1α promoter: strong constitutive promoter for human elongation factor EF-1α
   6946..7012    -  CDS            small t antigen (fragment): SV40 (simian virus 40) small t antigen
   7040..7122    +  repeat_region  AAV2 ITR (fragment): inverted terminal repeat of adeno-associated virus serotype 2 inverted
