[The description below was written by a language model from this plasmid's Addgene catalogue record and pLannotate feature annotations shown in this document.]
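Description:
pAAV-DIO-EF1α-mKate2-biPAC is an adeno-associated virus transfer plasmid for Cre-dependent expression of a red-fluorescent, light-gated adenylate cyclase in mammalian cells. It is propagated in bacteria as a high-copy plasmid with a ColE1/pUC-type origin and ampicillin resistance (β-lactamase), and it also carries an f1 phage origin. The recommended recombination-deficient growth strain is consistent with the need to keep the AAV2 inverted terminal repeats intact. These ITRs flank the expression cassette and direct its replication and packaging into AAV particles. One ITR spans the numbering origin of the circular sequence, so it is annotated as two fragments.

The cassette is driven by the strong constitutive human EF-1α promoter and terminated by a WPRE, which enhances transcript stability and expression, followed by a bovine growth hormone polyadenylation signal. Between them lies a double-floxed inverted open reading frame (DIO) arrangement. Pairs of loxP and lox2272 sites in opposing orientation bracket the insert, and the mKate2 coding sequence is annotated on the strand opposite to the promoter. The payload is therefore antisense and silent until Cre recombinase inverts it and then excises one site of each pair, which locks it in the sense orientation.

The 1.8 kb insert encodes mKate2 fused to the N terminus of biPAC, a photoactivated adenylate cyclase from Beggiatoa sp. IS2, codon-optimized for mouse. The biPAC portion itself was not picked up by the automated annotation and corresponds to the unannotated stretch after mKate2. The construct is used to raise cAMP with light in genetically defined, Cre-expressing cell populations, with mKate2 marking the expressing cells. The associated publication applied this approach to cAMP signalling in hypothalamic dopamine neurons.
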