Addgene plasmid #169127: pAAV-DIO-EF1α-mKate2-biPAC
Purpose: AAV plasmid containing a mKate2 and a light-gated adenylate cyclase biPAC
Depositing lab: Georg Nagel. Depositing organization: Julius-Maximilians-Universitaet Wuerzburg. Publication: Hypothalamic dopamine neurons motivate mating through persistent cAMP signalling. Zhang SX, Lutas A, Yang S, Diaz A, Fluhr H, Nagel G, Gao S, Andermann ML. Nature. 2021 Sep;597(7875):245-249. doi: 10.1038/s41586-021-03845-0. Epub 2021 Aug 25. PubMed 34433964.
Backbone
  Vector backbone: pAAV-DIO-EF1a
  Vector type: Mammalian Expression, AAV, Cre/Lox
Growth in bacteria
  Bacterial resistance: Ampicillin, 100 μg/mL
  Growth temperature: 37°C
  Growth strain: NEB Stable
  Copy number: High Copy
Gene/Insert
  Gene/Insert name: mKate2-biPAC
  Species: Beggiatoa sp. IS2
  Insert size (bp): 1806
  Mutation: codon optimized to mouse
  Promoter: EF1a
  Tag / fusion protein: mKate2 (N terminal on insert)
  Cloning method: Restriction Enzyme; 5′ cloning site BamHI (not destroyed); 3′ cloning site SpeI (not destroyed)
  Sequencing primers: 5′ ccagaggttgattatcgataagc
Terms and licenses: Academic/Nonprofit Terms; Industry Terms: Not Available to Industry
Depositor comments: the Boston Children's Hospital viral core made the AAVs for this plasmid, the virus can be requested there.
How to cite: pAAV-DIO-EF1α-mKate2-biPAC was a gift from Georg Nagel (Addgene plasmid # 169127 ; http://n2t.net/addgene:169127 ; RRID:Addgene_169127)
